Addgene plasmid #154340: pJW1948
Purpose: Enhancer reporter
Depositing lab: Jordan Ward. Depositing organization: University of California, Santa Cruz. Publication: An expanded auxin-inducible degron toolkit for Caenorhabditis elegans. Ashley GE, Duong T, Levenson MT, Martinez MAQ, Johnson LC, Hibshman JD, Saeger HN, Palmisano NJ, Doonan R, Martinez-Mendez R, Davidson BR, Zhang W, Ragle JM, Medwig-Kinney TN, Sirota SS, Goldstein B, Matus DQ, Dickinson DJ, Reiner DJ, Ward JD. Genetics. 2021 Mar 31;217(3). pii: 6104563. doi: 10.1093/genetics/iyab006. PubMed 33677541.
Backbone
  Vector backbone: pDONR221
  Backbone size w/o insert (bp): 2360
  Vector type: Worm Expression
Growth in bacteria
  Bacterial resistance: Kanamycin, 50 μg/mL
  Growth temperature: 37°C
  Growth strain: DH5alpha
  Copy number: High Copy
Gene/Insert
  Gene/Insert name: pes-10delta::SV40 NLS::mScarlet_I::PEST(dpi)::-tbb-2 3'UTR
  Species: C. elegans (nematode), Synthetic
  Insert size (bp): 1671
  Mutation: Silent mutations to remove piRNA sites
  Cloning method: Gibson Cloning
  Sequencing primers: 5′ M13 Forward (tgtaaaacgacggccagt); 3′ M13 Reverse (caggaaacagctatgaccatg)
Terms and licenses: Academic/Nonprofit Terms; Industry Terms: Not Available to Industry
How to cite: pJW1948 was a gift from Jordan Ward (Addgene plasmid # 154340 ; http://n2t.net/addgene:154340 ; RRID:Addgene_154340)
