[The description below was written by a language model from this plasmid's Addgene catalogue record and pLannotate feature annotations shown in this document.]
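Description:
pJW1948 is a C. elegans enhancer-reporter plasmid built by Gibson cloning in the pDONR221 backbone. It is about 4 kb in total and is propagated in E. coli as a high-copy plasmid from a ColE1/pUC-type origin under kanamycin selection (KanR, aminoglycoside phosphotransferase). Backbone remnants flank the insert: the rrnB T1 and T2 terminators, which insulate the insert from upstream bacterial transcription, a T7 promoter, and short lacI and lacZα fragments. The two sequence records (depositor and NGS) are the same length and carry essentially the same annotations, offset by five bases. The NGS record additionally picks up a short RSF origin fragment, which is probably an annotation match and not a functional origin.

The payload is a roughly 1.7 kb cassette named pes-10delta::SV40 NLS::mScarlet-I::PEST::tbb-2 3'UTR. The pes-10Δ element is a minimal promoter with little activity of its own, so reporter expression depends on a candidate enhancer placed upstream of it. It and the SV40 nuclear localization signal are named in the catalogue entry but not annotated in the feature tables; they presumably lie in the unannotated region upstream of the fluorescent protein. The mScarlet-I coding sequence encodes a rapidly maturing monomeric red fluorescent protein and is followed by a fragment of mouse ornithine decarboxylase that corresponds to the PEST degron. This degron shortens reporter half-life, so fluorescence tracks current transcriptional activity more closely. The tbb-2 3'UTR supplies termination and processing signals. Silent mutations were introduced to remove piRNA target sites, a change intended to reduce germline silencing of the transgene. The nuclear-localized, destabilized red signal suits testing the spatial and temporal activity of regulatory DNA fragments in worms.
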