Features (pLannotate 1.2.2; 10 found; start..end, strand, type, name):
    121..213     +  CDS            lacI (fragment): lac repressor; lacI; The lac repressor binds to the lac operator to inhibit transcription in E. coli. This inhibition can be relieved by adding lactose or isopropyl-β-D-thiogalactopyranoside (IPTG).
    268..295     -  terminator     rrnB T2 terminator: transcription terminator T2 from the E. coli rrnB gene
    427..470     +  terminator     rrnB T1 terminator: Escherichia coli rrnB; transcription terminator T1 from the E. coli rrnB gene
    517..553     -  CDS            lacZα (fragment): LacZα fragment of β-galactosidase; lacZ fragment
    909..1757    +  CDS            mScarlet-I: mScarlet-I is a basic (constitutively fluorescent) red fluorescent protein published in 2016, derived from synthetic construct. It is reported to be a rapidly-maturing monomer with moderate acid sensitivity.
   1794..1913    +  CDS            Odc1 (fragment): DCOR_MOUSE - Also known as Odc. Experimental evidence at protein level: Swiss-Prot protein existence level 1. Catalyzes the first and rate-limiting step of polyamine biosynthesis that converts ornithine into putrescine, which is the precursor for the polyamines, spermidine and spermine. Polyamines are essential for cell proliferation and are implicated in cellular processes, ranging from DNA replication to apoptosis. From Mus musculus (Mouse).
   1922..2245    +  terminator     tbb-2 terminator: tbb-2; transcription terminator for the C. elegans tubulin beta-2 gene
   2267..2285    -  promoter       T7 promoter: promoter for bacteriophage T7 RNA polymerase
   2419..3228    +  CDS            KanR: aminoglycoside phosphotransferase; aph(3')-Ia; confers resistance to kanamycin in bacteria or G418 (Geneticin®) in eukaryotes
   3375..3963    +  rep_origin     ori: high-copy-number ColE1/pMB1/pBR322/pUC origin of replication
>Addgene plasmid #154340 | pJW1948 | depositor full sequence | sequence record 298649 | pJW1948 sequence 4025 bps
CTTTCCTGCGTTATCCCCTGATTCTGTGGATAACCGTATTACCGCCTTTGAGTGAGCTGATACCGCTCGC
CGCAGCCGAACGACCGAGCGCAGCGAGTCAGTGAGCGAGGAAGCGGAAGAGCGCCCAATACGCAAACCGC
CTCTCCCCGCGCGTTGGCCGATTCATTAATGCAGCTGGCACGACAGGTTTCCCGACTGGAAAGCGGGCAG
TGAGCGCAACGCAATTAATACGCGTACCGCTAGCCAGGAAGAGTTTGTAGAAACGCAAAAAGGCCATCCG
TCAGGATGGCCTTCTGCTTAGTTTGATGCCTGGCAGTTTATGGCGGGCGTCCTGCCCGCCACCCTCCGGG
CCGTTGCTTCACAACGTTCAAATCCGCTCCCGGCGGATTTGTCCTACTCAGGAGAGCGTTCACCGACAAA
CAACAGATAAAACGAAAGGCCCAGTCTTCCGACTGAGCCTTTCGTTTTATTTGATGCCTGGCAGTTCCCT
ACTCTCGCGTTAACGCTAGCATGGATGTTTTCCCAGTCACGACGTTGTAAAACGACGGCCAGTCTTAAGC
TCGGGCCCCAAATAATGATCGATTTTTTGCAAATTACGAGCGTTGTAGGGGGCGGAGCGATAGGTCCTAT
AGGTTTTGGTATATCATCATTCATTCATTCATTGGTACATTCATTTACCCACCTTCCTCTTTCTGAGCTT
CTCTGGAGTTCTGTGCTTCCTTTTTCCCTTATCTTTATACTGTAATTTTTAACTTTCAGGCATTGATTGG
ATCCCCGGGATTGGCCAAAGGACCCAAAGGTATGTTTCGAATGATACTAACATAACATAGAACATTTTCA
GGAGGACCCTTGCTTGGAGGGTACCGAGCTCAGAAAAAATGCCAAAGAAGAAGCGTAAGGTCCTGCAGAT
GGTCTCCAAGGGAGAGGCTGTCATCAAGGAGTTCATGCGTTTCAAGGTCCACATGGAGGGATCCATGAAC
GGACACGAGTTCGAGATCGAGGGAGAGGGAGAGGGACGTCCATACGAGGGAACCCAAACCGCCAAGCTCA
AGGTCACCAAGGGAGGTAAGTTTGTGATAATCCAATTTCAATTCGCAATGGTCATCGTTTTTTCAGGACC
ACTCCCATTCTCCTGGGACATCCTCTCCCCACAATTCATGTACGGATCCCGTGCCTTCATCAAGCACCCA
GCCGACATCCCAGACTACTACAAGCAATCCTTCCCAGAGGGATTCAAGTGGGAGCGTGTGATGAACTTCG
AGGTAAGTTTTTACTCCGCTTTTAACAATGGTTGTTTGACATCATTTTTTCAGGACGGAGGAGCCGTCAC
CGTCACCCAAGACACCTCCCTCGAGGACGGAACCCTCATCTACAAGGTCAAGCTCCGTGGAACCAACTTC
CCACCAGACGGACCAGTCATGCAAAAGAAGACCATGGGATGGGAGGCCTCCACCGAGCGTCTCTACCCAG
AGGACGGAGTCCTCAAAGGTAAGTTTGATGAAACGGTTTCGTCTTATATACACTAATGGTACTTTTCAGG
AGACATCAAGATGGCCCTCCGTCTCAAGGACGGAGGACGTTACCTCGCCGACTTCAAGACCACCTACAAG
GCCAAGAAGCCAGTCCAAATGCCAGGAGCCTACAACGTCGACCGTAAGCTCGACATCACCTCCCACAACG
AGGACTACACCGTCGTCGAGCAATACGAGCGTTCCGAGGGACGTCACTCCACCGGAGGAATGGACGAGCT
CTACAAGTCCGGAGGATCCGGAGGAACCGGAGGATCCTCTCTTTCTCACGGATTCCCACCAGCTGTTGCT
GCTCAAGATGATGGAACCCTTCCAATGTCTTGCGCTCAAGAGTCTGGAATGGATCGTCACCCAGCTGCTT
GCGCTTCCGCTCGTATCAACGTCTAAGATAAATGCAAAATCCTTTCAAGCATTCCCTTCTTCTCTATCAC
TCTTCTTTCTTTTTGTCAAAAAATTCTCTCGCTAATTTATTTGCTTTTTTAATGTTATTATTTTATGACT
TTTTATAGTCACTGAAAAGTTTGCATCTGAGTGAAGTGAATGCTATCAAAATGTGATTCTGTCTGATGTA
CTTTCACAATCTCTCTTCAATTCCATTTTGAAGTGCTTTAAACCCGAAAGGTTGAGAAAAATGCGAGCGC
TCAAATATTTGTATTGTGTTCGTTGAGTGACCCAACAAAAAGAGGAAACTTTATTGTGCCGCCAAGAAAA
AAGTCTCAGCCATCCAGCTGATATCCCCTATAGTGAGTCGTATTACATGGTCATAGCTGTTTCCTGGCAG
CTCTGGCCCGTGTCTCAAAATCTCTGATGTTACATTGCACAAGATAAAATAATATCATCATGAACAATAA
AACTGTCTGCTTACATAAACAGTAATACAAGGGGTGTTATGAGCCATATTCAACGGGAAACGTCGAGGCC
GCGATTAAATTCCAACATGGATGCTGATTTATATGGGTATAAATGGGCTCGCGATAATGTCGGGCAATCA
GGTGCGACAATCTATCGCTTGTATGGGAAGCCCGATGCGCCAGAGTTGTTTCTGAAACATGGCAAAGGTA
GCGTTGCCAATGATGTTACAGATGAGATGGTCAGACTAAACTGGCTGACGGAATTTATGCCTCTTCCGAC
CATCAAGCATTTTATCCGTACTCCTGATGATGCATGGTTACTCACCACTGCGATCCCCGGAAAAACAGCA
TTCCAGGTATTAGAAGAATATCCTGATTCAGGTGAAAATATTGTTGATGCGCTGGCAGTGTTCCTGCGCC
GGTTGCATTCGATTCCTGTTTGTAATTGTCCTTTTAACAGCGATCGCGTATTTCGTCTCGCTCAGGCGCA
ATCACGAATGAATAACGGTTTGGTTGATGCGAGTGATTTTGATGACGAGCGTAATGGCTGGCCTGTTGAA
CAAGTCTGGAAAGAAATGCATAAACTTTTGCCATTCTCACCGGATTCAGTCGTCACTCATGGTGATTTCT
CACTTGATAACCTTATTTTTGACGAGGGGAAATTAATAGGTTGTATTGATGTTGGACGAGTCGGAATCGC
AGACCGATACCAGGATCTTGCCATCCTATGGAACTGCCTCGGTGAGTTTTCTCCTTCATTACAGAAACGG
CTTTTTCAAAAATATGGTATTGATAATCCTGATATGAATAAATTGCAGTTTCATTTGATGCTCGATGAGT
TTTTCTAATCAGAATTGGTTAATTGGTTGTAACACTGGCAGAGCATTACGCTGACTTGACGGGACGGCGC
AAGCTCATGACCAAAATCCCTTAACGTGAGTTACGCGTCGTTCCACTGAGCGTCAGACCCCGTAGAAAAG
ATCAAAGGATCTTCTTGAGATCCTTTTTTTCTGCGCGTAATCTGCTGCTTGCAAACAAAAAAACCACCGC
TACCAGCGGTGGTTTGTTTGCCGGATCAAGAGCTACCAACTCTTTTTCCGAAGGTAACTGGCTTCAGCAG
AGCGCAGATACCAAATACTGTTCTTCTAGTGTAGCCGTAGTTAGGCCACCACTTCAAGAACTCTGTAGCA
CCGCCTACATACCTCGCTCTGCTAATCCTGTTACCAGTGGCTGCTGCCAGTGGCGATAAGTCGTGTCTTA
CCGGGTTGGACTCAAGACGATAGTTACCGGATAAGGCGCAGCGGTCGGGCTGAACGGGGGGTTCGTGCAC
ACAGCCCAGCTTGGAGCGAACGACCTACACCGAACTGAGATACCTACAGCGTGAGCTATGAGAAAGCGCC
ACGCTTCCCGAAGGGAGAAAGGCGGACAGGTATCCGGTAAGCGGCAGGGTCGGAACAGGAGAGCGCACGA
GGGAGCTTCCAGGGGGAAACGCCTGGTATCTTTATAGTCCTGTCGGGTTTCGCCACCTCTGACTTGAGCG
TCGATTTTTGTGATGCTCGTCAGGGGGGCGGAGCCTATGGAAAAACGCCAGCAACGCGGCCTTTTTACGG
TTCCTGGCCTTTTGCTGGCCTTTTGCTCACATGTT
