Features (pLannotate 1.2.2; 11 found; start..end, strand, type, name):
      1..124     +  rep_origin     RSF ori (fragment): Plasmids containing the RSF 1030 origin of replication can be propagated in E. coli cells that contain additional plasmids with compatible origins.
    126..218     +  CDS            lacI (fragment): lac repressor; lacI; The lac repressor binds to the lac operator to inhibit transcription in E. coli. This inhibition can be relieved by adding lactose or isopropyl-β-D-thiogalactopyranoside (IPTG).
    273..300     -  terminator     rrnB T2 terminator: transcription terminator T2 from the E. coli rrnB gene
    432..475     +  terminator     rrnB T1 terminator: Escherichia coli rrnB; transcription terminator T1 from the E. coli rrnB gene
    522..558     -  CDS            lacZα (fragment): LacZα fragment of β-galactosidase; lacZ fragment
    914..1762    +  CDS            mScarlet-I: mScarlet-I is a basic (constitutively fluorescent) red fluorescent protein published in 2016, derived from synthetic construct. It is reported to be a rapidly-maturing monomer with moderate acid sensitivity.
   1799..1918    +  CDS            Odc1 (fragment): DCOR_MOUSE - Also known as Odc. Experimental evidence at protein level: Swiss-Prot protein existence level 1. Catalyzes the first and rate-limiting step of polyamine biosynthesis that converts ornithine into putrescine, which is the precursor for the polyamines, spermidine and spermine. Polyamines are essential for cell proliferation and are implicated in cellular processes, ranging from DNA replication to apoptosis. From Mus musculus (Mouse).
   1927..2250    +  terminator     tbb-2 terminator: tbb-2; transcription terminator for the C. elegans tubulin beta-2 gene
   2272..2290    -  promoter       T7 promoter: promoter for bacteriophage T7 RNA polymerase
   2424..3233    +  CDS            KanR: aminoglycoside phosphotransferase; aph(3')-Ia; confers resistance to kanamycin in bacteria or G418 (Geneticin®) in eukaryotes
   3380..3968    +  rep_origin     ori: high-copy-number ColE1/pMB1/pBR322/pUC origin of replication
>Addgene plasmid #154340 | pJW1948 | addgene full sequence | sequence record 308862 | Addgene NGS Result
ATGTTCTTTCCTGCGTTATCCCCTGATTCTGTGGATAACCGTATTACCGCCTTTGAGTGAGCTGATACCG
CTCGCCGCAGCCGAACGACCGAGCGCAGCGAGTCAGTGAGCGAGGAAGCGGAAGAGCGCCCAATACGCAA
ACCGCCTCTCCCCGCGCGTTGGCCGATTCATTAATGCAGCTGGCACGACAGGTTTCCCGACTGGAAAGCG
GGCAGTGAGCGCAACGCAATTAATACGCGTACCGCTAGCCAGGAAGAGTTTGTAGAAACGCAAAAAGGCC
ATCCGTCAGGATGGCCTTCTGCTTAGTTTGATGCCTGGCAGTTTATGGCGGGCGTCCTGCCCGCCACCCT
CCGGGCCGTTGCTTCACAACGTTCAAATCCGCTCCCGGCGGATTTGTCCTACTCAGGAGAGCGTTCACCG
ACAAACAACAGATAAAACGAAAGGCCCAGTCTTCCGACTGAGCCTTTCGTTTTATTTGATGCCTGGCAGT
TCCCTACTCTCGCGTTAACGCTAGCATGGATGTTTTCCCAGTCACGACGTTGTAAAACGACGGCCAGTCT
TAAGCTCGGGCCCCAAATAATGATCGATTTTTTGCAAATTACGAGCGTTGTAGGGGGCGGAGCGATAGGT
CCTATAGGTTTTGGTATATCATCATTCATTCATTCATTGGTACATTCATTTACCCACCTTCCTCTTTCTG
AGCTTCTCTGGAGTTCTGTGCTTCCTTTTTCCCTTATCTTTATACTGTAATTTTTAACTTTCAGGCATTG
ATTGGATCCCCGGGATTGGCCAAAGGACCCAAAGGTATGTTTCGAATGATACTAACATAACATAGAACAT
TTTCAGGAGGACCCTTGCTTGGAGGGTACCGAGCTCAGAAAAAATGCCAAAGAAGAAGCGTAAGGTCCTG
CAGATGGTCTCCAAGGGAGAGGCTGTCATCAAGGAGTTCATGCGTTTCAAGGTCCACATGGAGGGATCCA
TGAACGGACACGAGTTCGAGATCGAGGGAGAGGGAGAGGGACGTCCATACGAGGGAACCCAAACCGCCAA
GCTCAAGGTCACCAAGGGAGGTAAGTTTGTGATAATCCAATTTCAATTCGCAATGGTCATCGTTTTTTCA
GGACCACTCCCATTCTCCTGGGACATCCTCTCCCCACAATTCATGTACGGATCCCGTGCCTTCATCAAGC
ACCCAGCCGACATCCCAGACTACTACAAGCAATCCTTCCCAGAGGGATTCAAGTGGGAGCGTGTGATGAA
CTTCGAGGTAAGTTTTTACTCCGCTTTTAACAATGGTTGTTTGACATCATTTTTTCAGGACGGAGGAGCC
GTCACCGTCACCCAAGACACCTCCCTCGAGGACGGAACCCTCATCTACAAGGTCAAGCTCCGTGGAACCA
ACTTCCCACCAGACGGACCAGTCATGCAAAAGAAGACCATGGGATGGGAGGCCTCCACCGAGCGTCTCTA
CCCAGAGGACGGAGTCCTCAAAGGTAAGTTTGATGAAACGGTTTCGTCTTATATACACTAATGGTACTTT
TCAGGAGACATCAAGATGGCCCTCCGTCTCAAGGACGGAGGACGTTACCTCGCCGACTTCAAGACCACCT
ACAAGGCCAAGAAGCCAGTCCAAATGCCAGGAGCCTACAACGTCGACCGTAAGCTCGACATCACCTCCCA
CAACGAGGACTACACCGTCGTCGAGCAATACGAGCGTTCCGAGGGACGTCACTCCACCGGAGGAATGGAC
GAGCTCTACAAGTCCGGAGGATCCGGAGGAACCGGAGGATCCTCTCTTTCTCACGGATTCCCACCAGCTG
TTGCTGCTCAAGATGATGGAACCCTTCCAATGTCTTGCGCTCAAGAGTCTGGAATGGATCGTCACCCAGC
TGCTTGCGCTTCCGCTCGTATCAACGTCTAAGATAAATGCAAAATCCTTTCAAGCATTCCCTTCTTCTCT
ATCACTCTTCTTTCTTTTTGTCAAAAAATTCTCTCGCTAATTTATTTGCTTTTTTAATGTTATTATTTTA
TGACTTTTTATAGTCACTGAAAAGTTTGCATCTGAGTGAAGTGAATGCTATCAAAATGTGATTCTGTCTG
ATGTACTTTCACAATCTCTCTTCAATTCCATTTTGAAGTGCTTTAAACCCGAAAGGTTGAGAAAAATGCG
AGCGCTCAAATATTTGTATTGTGTTCGTTGAGTGACCCAACAAAAAGAGGAAACTTTATTGTGCCGCCAA
GAAAAAAGTCTCAGCCATCCAGCTGATATCCCCTATAGTGAGTCGTATTACATGGTCATAGCTGTTTCCT
GGCAGCTCTGGCCCGTGTCTCAAAATCTCTGATGTTACATTGCACAAGATAAAAATATATCATCATGAAC
AATAAAACTGTCTGCTTACATAAACAGTAATACAAGGGGTGTTATGAGCCATATTCAACGGGAAACGTCG
AGGCCGCGATTAAATTCCAACATGGATGCTGATTTATATGGGTATAAATGGGCTCGCGATAATGTCGGGC
AATCAGGTGCGACAATCTATCGCTTGTATGGGAAGCCCGATGCGCCAGAGTTGTTTCTGAAACATGGCAA
AGGTAGCGTTGCCAATGATGTTACAGATGAGATGGTCAGACTAAACTGGCTGACGGAATTTATGCCTCTT
CCGACCATCAAGCATTTTATCCGTACTCCTGATGATGCATGGTTACTCACCACTGCGATCCCCGGAAAAA
CAGCATTCCAGGTATTAGAAGAATATCCTGATTCAGGTGAAAATATTGTTGATGCGCTGGCAGTGTTCCT
GCGCCGGTTGCATTCGATTCCTGTTTGTAATTGTCCTTTTAACAGCGATCGCGTATTTCGTCTCGCTCAG
GCGCAATCACGAATGAATAACGGTTTGGTTGATGCGAGTGATTTTGATGACGAGCGTAATGGCTGGCCTG
TTGAACAAGTCTGGAAAGAAATGCATAAACTTTTGCCATTCTCACCGGATTCAGTCGTCACTCATGGTGA
TTTCTCACTTGATAACCTTATTTTTGACGAGGGGAAATTAATAGGTTGTATTGATGTTGGACGAGTCGGA
ATCGCAGACCGATACCAGGATCTTGCCATCCTATGGAACTGCCTCGGTGAGTTTTCTCCTTCATTACAGA
AACGGCTTTTTCAAAAATATGGTATTGATAATCCTGATATGAATAAATTGCAGTTTCATTTGATGCTCGA
TGAGTTTTTCTAATCAGAATTGGTTAATTGGTTGTAACACTGGCAGAGCATTACGCTGACTTGACGGGAC
GGCGCAAGCTCATGACCAAAATCCCTTAACGTGAGTTACGCGTCGTTCCACTGAGCGTCAGACCCCGTAG
AAAAGATCAAAGGATCTTCTTGAGATCCTTTTTTTCTGCGCGTAATCTGCTGCTTGCAAACAAAAAAACC
ACCGCTACCAGCGGTGGTTTGTTTGCCGGATCAAGAGCTACCAACTCTTTTTCCGAAGGTAACTGGCTTC
AGCAGAGCGCAGATACCAAATACTGTTCTTCTAGTGTAGCCGTAGTTAGGCCACCACTTCAAGAACTCTG
TAGCACCGCCTACATACCTCGCTCTGCTAATCCTGTTACCAGTGGCTGCTGCCAGTGGCGATAAGTCGTG
TCTTACCGGGTTGGACTCAAGACGATAGTTACCGGATAAGGCGCAGCGGTCGGGCTGAACGGGGGGTTCG
TGCACACAGCCCAGCTTGGAGCGAACGACCTACACCGAACTGAGATACCTACAGCGTGAGCTATGAGAAA
GCGCCACGCTTCCCGAAGGGAGAAAGGCGGACAGGTATCCGGTAAGCGGCAGGGTCGGAACAGGAGAGCG
CACGAGGGAGCTTCCAGGGGGAAACGCCTGGTATCTTTATAGTCCTGTCGGGTTTCGCCACCTCTGACTT
GAGCGTCGATTTTTGTGATGCTCGTCAGGGGGGCGGAGCCTATGGAAAAACGCCAGCAACGCGGCCTTTT
TACGGTTCCTGGCCTTTTGCTGGCCTTTTGCTCAC
